LOCUS       Exported File 7118 bp ds-DNA circular SYN 10-FEB-2014
DEFINITION  .
ACCESSION   .
VERSION     .
KEYWORDS    AAV2_hSyn_oChIEF_tdTomato
SOURCE      synthetic DNA construct
  ORGANISM  synthetic DNA construct
REFERENCE   1 (bases 1 to 7118)
  AUTHORS   .
  TITLE     Direct Submission
  JOURNAL   Exported Feb 10, 2014 from SnapGene Viewer 1.1.2
            http://www.snapgene.com
FEATURES             Location/Qualifiers
     source          1..7118
                     /organism="synthetic DNA construct"
                     /mol_type="other DNA"
     misc_feature    378..509
                     /label="5'ITR"
                     /note="5'ITR"
                     /note="color: #00ffff"
     misc_feature    570..1041
                     /label="hSyn"
                     /note="hSyn"
                     /note="color: #a3ff98"
     misc_feature    1059..1064
                     /label="BamHI"
                     /note="BamHI"
                     /note="color: #ff7ec1"
     misc_feature    1066..1074
                     /label="Kozak sequence"
                     /note="Kozak sequence"
                     /note="color: #00ffff"
     misc_feature    1069..2145
                     /label="oChIEF"
                     /note="oChIEF"
                     /note="color: #ff9da9"
     misc_feature    2146..2151
                     /label="WPRE(1)"
                     /note="WPRE(1)"
                     /note="color: #47ff46"
     misc_feature    2152..3582
                     /label="tdTomato"
                     /note="tdTomato"
                     /note="color: #fffb30"
     misc_feature    2152..2829
                     /label="Tomato copy 1"
                     /note="Tomato copy 1"
                     /note="color: #ff0600"
     misc_feature    2899..3555
                     /label="Tomato copy 2"
                     /note="Tomato copy 2"
                     /note="color: #ff5c1c"
     misc_feature    3583..3589
                     /label="NheI"
                     /note="NheI"
                     /note="color: #00ffff"
     misc_feature    3592..3597
                     /label="EcoRI"
                     /note="EcoRI"
                     /note="color: #00ffff"
     misc_feature    3604..3609
                     /label="HindIII"
                     /note="HindIII"
                     /note="color: #00ffff"
     misc_feature    join(3610..4073,4085..4225)
                     /label="WPRE"
                     /note="WPRE"
                     /note="This feature has 2 segments: 1: 3610 .. 4073 /
                     #47ff46 2: 4085 .. 4225 / #47ff46"
     misc_feature    4074..4084
                     /label="f1 origin"
                     /note="f1 origin"
                     /note="color: #ff8000"
     misc_feature    4264..4476
                     /label="SV40 polyA"
                     /note="SV40 polyA"
                     /note="color: #996633"
     misc_feature    4547..4677
                     /label="3' ITR"
                     /note="3' ITR"
                     /note="color: #00ffff"
     misc_feature    4859..5176
                     /label="f1 origin(1)"
                     /note="f1 origin(1)"
                     /note="color: #ff8000"
     misc_feature    5440..6299
                     /label="Amp"
                     /note="Amp"
                     /note="color: #00ffff"
ORIGIN
        1 ttctttcctg cgttatcccc tgattctgtg gataaccgta ttaccgcctt tgagtgagct
       61 gataccgctc gccgcagccg aacgaccgag cgcagcgagt cagtgagcga ggaagcggaa
      121 gagcgcccaa tacgcaaacc gcctctcccc gcgcgttggc cgattcatta atgcagctgg
      181 cacgacaggt ttcccgactg gaaagcgggc agtgagcgca acgcaattaa tgtgagttag
      241 ctcactcatt aggcacccca ggctttacac tttatgcttc cggctcgtat gttgtgtgga
      301 attgtgagcg gataacaatt tcacacagga aacagctatg accatgatta cgccagattt
      361 aattaaggcc ttaattaggc tgcgcgctcg ctcgctcact gaggccgccc gggcaaagcc
      421 cgggcgtcgg gcgacctttg gtcgcccggc ctcagtgagc gagcgagcgc gcagagaggg
      481 agtggccaac tccatcacta ggggttcctt gtagttaatg attaacccgc catgctactt
      541 atctacgtag ccatgctcta ggaagatctc tgcagagggc cctgcgtatg agtgcaagtg
      601 ggttttagga ccaggatgag gcggggtggg ggtgcctacc tgacgaccga ccccacccac
      661 tggacaagca cccaaccccc attccccaaa ttgcgcatcc cctatcagag agggggaggg
      721 gaaacaggat gcggcgaggc gcgtgcgcac tgccagcttc agcaccgcgg acagtgcctt
      781 cgcccccgcc tggcggcgcg cgccaccgcc gcctcagcac tgaaggcgcg ctgacgtcac
      841 tcgccggtcc cccgcaaact ccccttcccg gccaccttgg tcgcgtccgc gccgccgccg
      901 gcccagccgg accgcaccac gcgaggcgcg agataggggg gcacgggcgc gaccatctgc
      961 gctgcggcgc cggcgactca gcgctgcctc agtctgcggt gggcagcgga ggagtcgtgt
     1021 cgtgcctgag agcgcagtcg aattcaagct gctagcaagg atccgaccat ggtgagcaga
     1081 agaccctggc tgctggccct ggccctggcc gtggccctgg ccgccggcag cgccggcgcc
     1141 agcaccggca gcgacgccac cgtgcccgtg gccacccagg acggccccga ctacgtgttc
     1201 cacagagccc acgagagaat gctgttccag accagctaca ccctggagaa caacggcagc
     1261 gtgatctgca tccccaacaa cggccagtgc ttctgcctgg cctggctgaa gagtaacggc
     1321 accaacgccg agaagctggc cgccaacatc ctgcagtgga tcaccttcgc cctgagcgcc
     1381 ctgtgcctga tgttctacgg ctaccagacc tggaagagta cctgcggctg ggaggagatc
     1441 tacgtggcca ccatcgagat gatcaagttc atcatagagt acttccacga gttcgacgag
     1501 cccgccgtga tctacagcag caacggcaac aagaccgtgt ggctgagata cgccgagtgg
     1561 ctgctgacct gccccgtggt cctgatccac ctgagcaacc tgaccggcct ggccaacgac
     1621 tacaacaaga gaaccatggg cctgctggtg agcgacatcg gcaccatcgt gtggggcacc
     1681 accgccgccc tgagcaaggg ctacgtgaga gtgatcttct tcctgatggg cctgtgctac
     1741 ggcatctaca ccttcttcaa cgccgccaag gtgtacatcg aggcctacca caccgtgccc
     1801 aagggcagat gcagacaggt ggtgaccggc atggcctggc tgttcttcgt gagctggggc
     1861 atgttcccca tcctgttcat cctgggcccc gagggcttcg gcgtgctgag cgtgtacggc
     1921 agcaccgtgg gccacaccat catcgacctg atgagcaaga actgctgggg cctgctgggc
     1981 cactacctga gagtgctgat ccacgagcac atcctgatcc acggcgacat cagaaagacc
     2041 accaagctga acatcggcgg caccgagatc gaggtggaga ccctggtgga ggacgaggcc
     2101 gaggccggcg ccgtgaacaa gggcaccggc aagtacgaga gcagcatcga tatggtgagc
     2161 aagggcgagg aggtcatcaa agagttcatg cgcttcaagg tgcgcatgga gggctccatg
     2221 aacggccacg agttcgagat cgagggcgag ggcgagggcc gcccctacga gggcacccag
     2281 accgccaagc tgaaggtgac caagggcggc cccctgccct tcgcctggga catcctgtcc
     2341 ccccagttca tgtacggctc caaggcgtac gtgaagcacc ccgccgacat ccccgattac
     2401 aagaagctgt ccttccccga gggcttcaag tgggagcgcg tgatgaactt cgaggacggc
     2461 ggtctggtga ccgtgaccca ggactcctcc ctgcaggacg gcacgctgat ctacaaggtg
     2521 aagatgcgcg gcaccaactt cccccccgac ggccccgtaa tgcagaagaa gaccatgggc
     2581 tgggaggcct ccaccgagcg cctgtacccc cgcgacggcg tgctgaaggg cgagatccac
     2641 caggccctga agctgaagga cggcggccac tacctggtgg agttcaagac catctacatg
     2701 gccaagaagc ccgtgcaact gcccggctac tactacgtgg acaccaagct ggacatcacc
     2761 tcccacaacg aggactacac catcgtggaa cagtacgagc gctccgaggg ccgccaccac
     2821 ctgttcctgg ggcatggcac cggcagcacc ggcagcggca gctccggcac cgcctcctcc
     2881 gaggacaaca acatggccgt catcaaagag ttcatgcgct tcaaggtgcg catggagggc
     2941 tccatgaacg gccacgagtt cgagatcgag ggcgagggcg agggccgccc ctacgagggc
     3001 acccagaccg ccaagctgaa ggtgaccaag ggcggccccc tgcccttcgc ctgggacatc
     3061 ctgtcccccc agttcatgta cggctccaag gcgtacgtga agcaccccgc cgacatcccc
     3121 gattacaaga agctgtcctt ccccgagggc ttcaagtggg agcgcgtgat gaacttcgag
     3181 gacggcggtc tggtgaccgt gacccaggac tcctccctgc aggacggcac gctgatctac
     3241 aaggtgaaga tgcgcggcac caacttcccc cccgacggcc ccgtaatgca gaagaagacc
     3301 atgggctggg aggcctccac cgagcgcctg tacccccgcg acggcgtgct gaagggcgag
     3361 atccaccagg ccctgaagct gaaggacggc ggccactacc tggtggagtt caagaccatc
     3421 tacatggcca agaagcccgt gcaactgccc ggctactact acgtggacac caagctggac
     3481 atcacctccc acaacgagga ctacaccatc gtggaacagt acgagcgctc cgagggccgc
     3541 caccacctgt tcctgtacgg catggacgag ctgtacaagt aggctagccc cgaattcgat
     3601 atcaagctta tcgataatca acctctggat tacaaaattt gtgaaagatt gactggtatt
     3661 cttaactatg ttgctccttt tacgctatgt ggatacgctg ctttaatgcc tttgtatcat
     3721 gctattgctt cccgtatggc tttcattttc tcctccttgt ataaatcctg gttgctgtct
     3781 ctttatgagg agttgtggcc cgttgtcagg caacgtggcg tggtgtgcac tgtgtttgct
     3841 gacgcaaccc ccactggttg gggcattgcc accacctgtc agctcctttc cgggactttc
     3901 gctttccccc tccctattgc cacggcggaa ctcatcgccg cctgccttgc ccgctgctgg
     3961 acaggggctc ggctgttggg cactgacaat tccgtggtgt tgtcggggaa atcatcgtcc
     4021 tttccttggc tgctcgcctg tgttgccacc tggattctgc gcgggacgtc cttaactgga
     4081 acaactgcta cgtcccttcg gccctcaatc cagcggacct tccttcccgc ggcctgctgc
     4141 cggctctgcg gcctcttccg cgtcttcgcc ttcgccctca gacgagtcgg atctcccttt
     4201 gggccgcctc cccgcatcga taccgtcgac ctcgacccgg gcggccgctt cgagcagaca
     4261 tgataagata cattgatgag tttggacaaa ccacaactag aatgcagtga aaaaaatgct
     4321 ttatttgtga aatttgtgat gctattgctt tatttgtaac cattataagc tgcaataaac
     4381 aagttaacaa caacaattgc attcatttta tgtttcaggt tcagggggag atgtgggagg
     4441 ttttttaaag caagtaaaac ctctacaaat gtggtaaaat cgataaggat cttcctagag
     4501 catggctacg tagataagta gcatggcggg ttaatcatta actacaagga acccctagtg
     4561 atggagttgg ccactccctc tctgcgcgct cgctcgctca ctgaggccgg gcgaccaaag
     4621 gtcgcccgac gcccgggctt tgcccgggcg gcctcagtga gcgagcgagc gcgcagcctt
     4681 aattaaccta attcactggc cgtcgtttta caacgtcgtg actgggaaaa ccctggcgtt
     4741 acccaactta atcgccttgc agcacatccc cctttcgcca gctggcgtaa tagcgaagag
     4801 gcccgcaccg atcgcccttc ccaacagttg cgcagcctga atggcgaatg ggnnnnnnnn
     4861 nnnnnnnnnn nnnnnnnnnn nnnnnnnnnn nnnnnnnnnn nnnnnnnnnn nnnnnnnnnn
     4921 nnnnnnnnnn nnnnnnnnnn nnnnnnnnnn nnnnnnnnnn nnnnnnnnnn nnnnnncnnn
     4981 nnnnnnnnnn nnnnnnnnnn nnnnnnnnnn nnnnnnnnnn nnnnnnnnnn nnnnnnnnnn
     5041 nnnnnnnnnn nnnnnnnnnn nnnnnnnnan nnnnnnnnnn nnnnnnnnnn nnnnnnnnnn
     5101 nnnnnnnnnn nnnnnnnncc tttgacgttg gagtccacgt tctttnnnnn nnnnnnnnnn
     5161 nnnnnnnnnn nnnnnnnnnn nnaccctatc tcggtctatt cttttgattt ataagggatt
     5221 ttgccgattt cggcctattg gttaaaaaat gagctgattt aacaaaaatt taacgcgaat
     5281 tttaacaaaa tattaacgct tacaatttag gtggcacttt tcggggaaat gtgcgcggaa
     5341 cccctatttg tttatttttc taaatacatt caaatatgta tccgctcatg agacaataac
     5401 cctgataaat gcttcaataa tattgaaaaa ggaagagtat gagtattcaa catttccgtg
     5461 tcgcccttat tccctttttt gcggcatttt gccttcctgt ttttgctcac ccagaaacgc
     5521 tggtgaaagt aaaagatgct gaagatcagt tgggtgcacg agtgggttac atcgaactgg
     5581 atctcaacag cggtaagatc cttgagagtt ttcgccccga agaacgtttt ccaatgatga
     5641 gcacttttaa agttctgcta tgtggcgcgg tattatcccg tattgacgcc gggcaagagc
     5701 aactcggtcg ccgcatacac tattctcaga atgacttggt tgagtactca ccagtcacag
     5761 aaaagcatct tacggatggc atgacagtaa gagaattatg cagtgctgcc ataaccatga
     5821 gtgataacac tgcggccaac ttacttctga caacgatcgg aggaccgaag gagctaaccg
     5881 cttttttgca caacatgggg gatcatgtaa ctcgccttga tcgttgggaa ccggagctga
     5941 atgaagccat accaaacgac gagcgtgaca ccacgatgcc tgtagcaatg gcaacaacgt
     6001 tgcgcaaact attaactggc gaactactta ctctagcttc ccggcaacaa ttaatagact
     6061 ggatggaggc ggataaagtt gcaggaccac ttctgcgctc ggcccttccg gctggctggt
     6121 ttattgctga taaatctgga gccggtgagc gtgggtctcg cggtatcatt gcagcactgg
     6181 ggccagatgg taagccctcc cgtatcgtag ttatctacac gacggggagt caggcaacta
     6241 tggatgaacg aaatagacag atcgctgaga taggtgcctc actgattaag cattggtaac
     6301 tgtcagacca agtttactca tatatacttt agattgattt aaaacttcat ttttaattta
     6361 aaaggatcta ggtgaagatc ctttttgata atctcatgac caaaatccct taacgtgagt
     6421 tttcgttcca ctgagcgtca gaccccgtag aaaagatcaa aggatcttct tgagatcctt
     6481 tttttctgcg cgtaatctgc tgcttgcaaa caaaaaaacc accgctacca gcggtggttt
     6541 gtttgccgga tcaagagcta ccaactcttt ttccgaaggt aactggcttc agcagagcgc
     6601 agataccaaa tactgttctt ctagtgtagc cgtagttagg ccaccacttc aagaactctg
     6661 tagcaccgcc tacatacctc gctctgctaa tcctgttacc agtggctgct gccagtggcg
     6721 ataagtcgtg tcttaccggg ttggactcaa gacgatagtt accggataag gcgcagcggt
     6781 cgggctgaac ggggggttcg tgcacacagc ccagcttgga gcgaacgacc tacaccgaac
     6841 tgagatacct acagcgtgag ctatgagaaa gcgccacgct tcccgaaggg agaaaggcgg
     6901 acaggtatcc ggtaagcggc agggtcggaa caggagagcg cacgagggag cttccagggg
     6961 gaaacgcctg gtatctttat agtcctgtcg ggtttcgcca cctctgactt gagcgtcgat
     7021 ttttgtgatg ctcgtcaggg gggcggagcc tatggaaaaa cgccagcaac gcggcctttt
     7081 tacggttcct ggccttttgc tggccttttg ctcacatg
//
